>Addgene plasmid #223607 | pHR-CLIP-CD28(SGGG) | addgene full sequence | sequence record 444061 | Addgene NGS Result
CGATACCGTCGACCTCGAGGGAATTAATTCGAGCTCGGTACCTTTAAGACCAATGACTTACAAGGCAGCT
GTAGATCTTAGCCACTTTTTAAAAGAAAAGGGGGGACTGGAAGGGCTAATTCACTCCCAACGAAGACAAG
ATCTGCTTTTTGCTTGTACTGGGTCTCTCTGGTTAGACCAGATCTGAGCCTGGGAGCTCTCTGGCTAACT
AGGGAACCCACTGCTTAAGCCTCAATAAAGCTTGCCTTGAGTGCTTCAAGTAGTGTGTGCCCGTCTGTTG
TGTGACTCTGGTAACTAGAGATCCCTCAGACCCTTTTAGTCAGTGTGGAAAATCTCTAGCAGCATCTAGA
ATTAATTCCGTGTATTCTATAGTGTCACCTAAATCGTATGTGTATGATACATAAGGTTATGTATTAATTG
TAGCCGCGTTCTAACGACAATATGTACAAGCCTAATTGTGTAGCATCTGGCTTACTGAAGCAGACCCTAT
CATCTCTCTCGTAAACTGCCGTCAGAGTCGGTTTGGTTGGACGAACCTTCTGAGTTTCTGGTAACGCCGT
CCCGCACCCGGAAATGGTCAGCGAACCAATCAGCAGGGTCATCGCTAGCCAGATCCTCTACGCCGGACGC
ATCGTGGCCGGCATCACCGGCGCCACAGGTGCGGTTGCTGGCGCCTATATCGCCGACATCACCGATGGGG
AAGATCGGGCTCGCCACTTCGGGCTCATGAGCGCTTGTTTCGGCGTGGGTATGGTGGCAGGCCCCGTGGC
CGGGGGACTGTTGGGCGCCATCTCCTTGCATGCACCATTCCTTGCGGCGGCGGTGCTCAACGGCCTCAAC
CTACTACTGGGCTGCTTCCTAATGCAGGAGTCGCATAAGGGAGAGCGTCGAATGGTGCACTCTCAGTACA
ATCTGCTCTGATGCCGCATAGTTAAGCCAGCCCCGACACCCGCCAACACCCGCTGACGCGCCCTGACGGG
CTTGTCTGCTCCCGGCATCCGCTTACAGACAAGCTGTGACCGTCTCCGGGAGCTGCATGTGTCAGAGGTT
TTCACCGTCATCACCGAAACGCGCGAGACGAAAGGGCCTCGTGATACGCCTATTTTTATAGGTTAATGTC
ATGATAATAATGGTTTCTTAGACGTCAGGTGGCACTTTTCGGGGAAATGTGCGCGGAACCCCTATTTGTT
TATTTTTCTAAATACATTCAAATATGTATCCGCTCATGAGACAATAACCCTGATAAATGCTTCAATAATA
TTGAAAAAGGAAGAGTATGAGTATTCAACATTTCCGTGTCGCCCTTATTCCCTTTTTTGCGGCATTTTGC
CTTCCTGTTTTTGCTCACCCAGAAACGCTGGTGAAAGTAAAAGATGCTGAAGATCAGTTGGGTGCACGAG
TGGGTTACATCGAACTGGATCTCAACAGCGGTAAGATCCTTGAGAGTTTTCGCCCCGAAGAACGTTTTCC
AATGATGAGCACTTTTAAAGTTCTGCTATGTGGCGCGGTATTATCCCGTATTGACGCCGGGCAAGAGCAA
CTCGGTCGCCGCATACACTATTCTCAGAATGACTTGGTTGAGTACTCACCAGTCACAGAAAAGCATCTTA
CGGATGGCATGACAGTAAGAGAATTATGCAGTGCTGCCATAACCATGAGTGATAACACTGCGGCCAACTT
ACTTCTGACAACGATCGGAGGACCGAAGGAGCTAACCGCTTTTTTGCACAACATGGGGGATCATGTAACT
CGCCTTGATCGTTGGGAACCGGAGCTGAATGAAGCCATACCAAACGACGAGCGTGACACCACGATGCCTG
TAGCAATGGCAACAACGTTGCGCAAACTATTAACTGGCGAACTACTTACTCTAGCTTCCCGGCAACAATT
AATAGACTGGATGGAGGCGGATAAAGTTGCAGGACCACTTCTGCGCTCGGCCCTTCCGGCTGGCTGGTTT
ATTGCTGATAAATCTGGAGCCGGTGAGCGTGGGTCTCGCGGTATCATTGCAGCACTGGGGCCAGATGGTA
AGCCCTCCCGTATCGTAGTTATCTACACGACGGGGAGTCAGGCAACTATGGATGAACGAAATAGACAGAT
CGCTGAGATAGGTGCCTCACTGATTAAGCATTGGTAACTGTCAGACCAAGTTTACTCATATATACTTTAG
ATTGATTTAAAACTTCATTTTTAATTTAAAAGGATCTAGGTGAAGATCCTTTTTGATAATCTCATGACCA
AAATCCCTTAACGTGAGTTTTCGTTCCACTGAGCGTCAGACCCCGTAGAAAAGATCAAAGGATCTTCTTG
AGATCCTTTTTTTCTGCGCGTAATCTGCTGCTTGCAAACAAAAAAACCACCGCTACCAGCGGTGGTTTGT
TTGCCGGATCAAGAGCTACCAACTCTTTTTCCGAAGGTAACTGGCTTCAGCAGAGCGCAGATACCAAATA
CTGTTCTTCTAGTGTAGCCGTAGTTAGGCCACCACTTCAAGAACTCTGTAGCACCGCCTACATACCTCGC
TCTGCTAATCCTGTTACCAGTGGCTGCTGCCAGTGGCGATAAGTCGTGTCTTACCGGGTTGGACTCAAGA
CGATAGTTACCGGATAAGGCGCAGCGGTCGGGCTGAACGGGGGGTTCGTGCACACAGCCCAGCTTGGAGC
GAACGACCTACACCGAACTGAGATACCTACAGCGTGAGCTATGAGAAAGCGCCACGCTTCCCGAAGGGAG
AAAGGCGGACAGGTATCCGGTAAGCGGCAGGGTCGGAACAGGAGAGCGCACGAGGGAGCTTCCAGGGGGA
AACGCCTGGTATCTTTATAGTCCTGTCGGGTTTCGCCACCTCTGACTTGAGCGTCGATTTTTGTGATGCT
CGTCAGGGGGGCGGAGCCTATGGAAAAACGCCAGCAACGCGGCCTTTTTACGGTTCCTGGCCTTTTGCTG
GCCTTTTGCTCACATGTTCTTTCCTGCGTTATCCCCTGATTCTGTGGATAACCGTATTACCGCCTTTGAG
TGAGCTGATACCGCTCGCCGCAGCCGAACGACCGAGCGCAGCGAGTCAGTGAGCGAGGAAGCGGAAGAGC
GCCCAATACGCAAACCGCCTCTCCCCGCGCGTTGGCCGATTCATTAATGCAGCTGTGGAATGTGTGTCAG
TTAGGGTGTGGAAAGTCCCCAGGCTCCCCAGCAGGCAGAAGTATGCAAAGCATGCATCTCAATTAGTCAG
CAACCAGGTGTGGAAAGTCCCCAGGCTCCCCAGCAGGCAGAAGTATGCAAAGCATGCATCTCAATTAGTC
AGCAACCATAGTCCCGCCCCTAACTCCGCCCATCCCGCCCCTAACTCCGCCCAGTTCCGCCCATTCTCCG
CCCCATGGCTGACTAATTTTTTTTATTTATGCAGAGGCCGAGGCCGCCTCGGCCTCTGAGCTATTCCAGA
AGTAGTGAGGAGGCTTTTTTGGAGGCCTAGGCTTTTGCAAAAAGCTTGGACACAAGACAGGCTTGCGAGA
TATGTTTGAGAATACCACTTTATCCCGCGTCAGGGAGAGGCAGTGCGTAAAAAGACGCGGACTCATGTGA
AATACTGGTTTTTAGTGCGCCAGATCTCTATAATCTCGCGCAACCTATTTTCCCCTCGAACACTTTTTAA
GCCGTAGATAAACAGGCTGGGACACTTCACATGAGCGAAAAATACATCGTCACCTGGGACATGTTGCAGA
TCCATGCACGTAAACTCGCAAGCCGACTGATGCCTTCTGAACAATGGAAAGGCATTATTGCCGTAAGCCG
TGGCGGTCTGTACCGGGTGCGTTACTGGCGCGTGAACTGGGTATTCGTCATGTCGATACCGTTTGTATTT
CCAGCTACGATCACGACAACCAGCGCGAGCTTAAAGTGCTGAAACGCGCAGAAGGCGATGGCGAAGGCTT
CATCGTTATTGATGACCTGGTGGATACCGGTGGTACTGCGGTTGCGATTCGTGAAATGTATCCAAAAGCG
CACTTTGTCACCATCTTCGCAAAACCGGCTGGTCGTCCGCTGGTTGATGACTATGTTGTTGATATCCCGC
AAGATACCTGGATTGAACAGCCGTGGGATATGGGCGTCGTATTCGTCCCGCCAATCTCCGGTCGCTAATC
TTTTCAACGCCTGGCACTGCCGGGCGTTGTTCTTTTTAACTTCAGGCGGGTTACAATAGTTTCCAGTAAG
TATTCTGGAGGCTGCATCCATGACACAGGCAAACCTGAGCGAAACCCTGTTCAAACCCCGCTTTAAACAT
CCTGAAACCTCGACGCTAGTCCGCCGCTTTAATCACGGCGCACAACCGCCTGTGCAGTCGGCCCTTGATG
GTAAAACCATCCCTCACTGGTATCGCATGATTAACCGTCTGATGTGGATCTGGCGCGGCATTGACCCACG
CGAAATCCTCGACGTCCAGGCACGTATTGTGATGAGCGATGCCGAACGTACCGACGATGATTTATACGAT
ACGGTGATTGGCTACCGTGGCGGCAACTGGATTTATGAGTGGGCCCCGGATCTTTGTGAAGGAACCTTAC
TTCTGTGGTGTGACATAATTGGACAAACTACCTACAGAGATTTAAAGCTCTAAGGTAAATATAAAATTTT
TAAGTGTATAATGTGTTAAACTACTGATTCTAATTGTTTGTGTATTTTAGATTCCAACCTATGGAACTGA
TGAATGGGAGCAGTGGTGGAATGCCTTTAATGAGGAAAACCTGTTTTGCTCAGAAGAAATGCCATCTAGT
GATGATGAGGCTACTGCTGACTCTCAACATTCTACTCCTCCAAAAAAGAAGAGAAAGGTAGAAGACCCCA
AGGACTTTCCTTCAGAATTGCTAAGTTTTTTGAGTCATGCTGTGTTTAGTAATAGAACTCTTGCTTGCTT
TGCTATTTACACCACAAAGGAAAAAGCTGCACTGCTATACAAGAAAATTATGGAAAAATATTCTGTAACC
TTTATAAGTAGGCATAACAGTTATAATCATAACATACTGTTTTTTCTTACTCCACACAGGCATAGAGTGT
CTGCTATTAATAACTATGCTCAAAAATTGTGTACCTTTAGCTTTTTAATTTGTAAAGGGGTTAATAAGGA
ATATTTGATGTATAGTGCCTTGACTAGAGATCATAATCAGCCATACCACATTTGTAGAGGTTTTACTTGC
TTTAAAAAACCTCCCACACCTCCCCCTGAACCTGAAACATAAAATGAATGCAATTGTTGTTGTTAACTTG
TTTATTGCAGCTTATAATGGTTACAAATAAAGCAATAGCATCACAAATTTCACAAATAAAGCATTTTTTT
CACTGCATTCTAGTTGTGGTTTGTCCAAACTCATCAATGTATCTTATCATGTCTGGATCAACTGGATAAC
TCAAGCTAACCAAAATCATCCCAAACTTCCCACCCCATACCCTATTACCACTGCCAATTACCTGTGGTTT
CATTTACTCTAAACCTGTGATTCCTCTGAATTATTTTCATTTTAAAGAAATTGTATTTGTTAAATATGTA
CTACAAACTTAGTAGTTGGAAGGGCTAATTCACTCCCAAAGAAGACAAGATATCCTTGATCTGTGGATCT
ACCACACACAAGGCTACTTCCCTGATTAGCAGAACTACACACCAGGGCCAGGGGTCAGATATCCACTGAC
CTTTGGATGGTGCTACAAGCTAGTACCAGTTGAGCCAGATAAGGTAGAAGAGGCCAATAAAGGAGAGAAC
ACCAGCTTGTTACACCCTGTGAGCCTGCATGGGATGGATGACCCGGAGAGAGAAGTGTTAGAGTGGAGGT
TTGACAGCCGCCTAGCATTTCATCACGTGGCCCGAGAGCTGCATCCGGAGTACTTCAAGAACTGCTGATA
TCGAGCTTGCTACAAGGGACTTTCCGCTGGGGACTTTCCAGGGAGGCGTGGCCTGGGCGGGACTGGGGAG
TGGCGAGCCCTCAGATCCTGCATATAAGCAGCTGCTTTTTGCCTGTACTGGGTCTCTCTGGTTAGACCAG
ATCTGAGCCTGGGAGCTCTCTGGCTAACTAGGGAACCCACTGCTTAAGCCTCAATAAAGCTTGCCTTGAG
TGCTTCAAGTAGTGTGTGCCCGTCTGTTGTGTGACTCTGGTAACTAGAGATCCCTCAGACCCTTTTAGTC
AGTGTGGAAAATCTCTAGCAGTGGCGCCCGAACAGGGACTTGAAAGCGAAAGGGAAACCAGAGGAGCTCT
CTCGACGCAGGACTCGGCTTGCTGAAGCGCGCACGGCAAGAGGCGAGGGGCGGCGACTGGTGAGTACGCC
AAAAATTTTGACTAGCGGAGGCTAGAAGGAGAGAGATGGGTGCGAGAGCGTCAGTATTAAGCGGGGGAGA
ATTAGATCGCGATGGGAAAAAATTCGGTTAAGGCCAGGGGGAAAGAAAAAATATAAATTAAAACATATAG
TATGGGCAAGCAGGGAGCTAGAACGATTCGCAGTTAATCCTGGCCTGTTAGAAACATCAGAAGGCTGTAG
ACAAATACTGGGACAGCTACAACCATCCCTTCAGACAGGATCAGAAGAACTTAGATCATTATATAATACA
GTAGCAACCCTCTATTGTGTGCATCAAAGGATAGAGATAAAAGACACCAAGGAAGCTTTAGACAAGATAG
AGGAAGAGCAAAACAAAAGTAAGACCACCGCACAGCAAGCGGCCGGCCGCTGATCTTCAGACCTGGAGGA
GGAGATATGAGGGACAATTGGAGAAGTGAATTATATAAATATAAAGTAGTAAAAATTGAACCATTAGGAG
TAGCACCCACCAAGGCAAAGAGAAGAGTGGTGCAGAGAGAAAAAAGAGCAGTGGGAATAGGAGCTTTGTT
CCTTGGGTTCTTGGGAGCAGCAGGAAGCACTATGGGCGCAGCGTCAATGACGCTGACGGTACAGGCCAGA
CAATTATTGTCTGGTATAGTGCAGCAGCAGAACAATTTGCTGAGGGCTATTGAGGCGCAACAGCATCTGT
TGCAACTCACAGTCTGGGGCATCAAGCAGCTCCAGGCAAGAATCCTGGCTGTGGAAAGATACCTAAAGGA
TCAACAGCTCCTGGGGATTTGGGGTTGCTCTGGAAAACTCATTTGCACCACTGCTGTGCCTTGGAATGCT
AGTTGGAGTAATAAATCTCTGGAACAGATTTGGAATCACACGACCTGGATGGAGTGGGACAGAGAAATTA
ACAATTACACAAGCTTAATACACTCCTTAATTGAAGAATCGCAAAACCAGCAAGAAAAGAATGAACAAGA
ATTATTGGAATTAGATAAATGGGCAAGTTTGTGGAATTGGTTTAACATAACAAATTGGCTGTGGTATATA
AAATTATTCATAATGATAGTAGGAGGCTTGGTAGGTTTAAGAATAGTTTTTGCTGTACTTTCTATAGTGA
ATAGAGTTAGGCAGGGATATTCACCATTATCGTTTCAGACCCACCTCCCAACCCCGAGGGGACCCGACAG
GCCCGAAGGAATAGAAGAAGAAGGTGGAGAGAGAGACAGAGACAGATCCATTCGATTAGTGAACGGATCT
CGACGGTATCGCCAAATGGCAGTATTCATCCACAATTTTAAAAGAAAAGGGGGGATTGGGGGGTACAGTG
CAGGGGAAAGAATAGTAGACATAATAGCAACAGACATACAAACTAAAGAATTACAAAAACAAATTACAAA
AATTCAAAATTTTCGGGTTTATTACAGGGACAGCAGAGATCCAGTTTGGATCGATAAGCTTGATATCGAA
TTCCTGCAGCCCCGATAAAATAAAAGATTTTATTTAGTCTCCAGAAAAAGGGGGGAATGAAAGACCCCAC
CTGTAGGTTTGGCAAGCTAGCTGCAGTAACGCCATTTTGCAAGGCATGGAAAAATACCAAACCAAGAATA
GAGAAGTTCAGATCAAGGGCGGGTACATGAAAATAGCTAACGTTGGGCCAAACAGGATATCTGCGGTGAG
CAGTTTCGGCCCCGGCCCGGGGCCAAGAACAGATGGTCACCGCAGTTTCGGCCCCGGCCCGAGGCCAAGA
ACAGATGGTCCCCAGATATGGCCCAACCCTCAGCAGTTTCTTAAGACCCATCAGATGTTTCCAGGCTCCC
CCAAGGACCTGAAATGACCCTGCGCCTTATTTGAATTAACCAATCAGCCTGCTTCTCGCTTCTGTTCGCG
CGCTTCTGCTTCCCGAGCTCTATAAAAGAGCTCACAACCCCTCACTCGGCGCGCCAGTCCTCCGACAGAC
TGAGTCGCCCGGGGGGGATCTGGAGCTCTCGAGAATTCTCATGCTCAGGCTGCTCTTGGCTCTCAACTTA
TTCCCTTCAATTCAAGTAACAGGAAACAAGATGGACAAAGACTGCGAAATGAAGCGCACCACCCTGGATA
GCCCTCTGGGCAAGCTGGAACTGTCTGGGTGCGAACAGGGCCTGCACCGTATCATCTTCCTGGGCAAAGG
AACATCTGCCGCCGACGCCGTGGAAGTGCCTGCCCCAGCCGCCGTGCTGGGCGGACCAGAGCCACTGATC
CAGGCCACCGCCTGGCTCAACGCCTACTTTCACCAGCCTGAGGCCATCGAGGAGTTCCCTGTGCCAGCCC
TGCACCACCCAGTGTTCCAGCAGGAGAGCTTTACCCGCCAGGTGCTGTGGAAACTGCTGAAAGTGGTGAA
GTTCGGAGAGGTCATCAGCGAGAGCCACCTGGCCGCCCTGGTGGGCAATCCCGCCGCCACCGCCGCCGTG
AACACCGCCCTGGACGGAAATCCCGTGCCCATTCTGATCCCCTGCCACCGGGTGGTGCAGGGCGACAGCG
ACGTGGGGCCCTACCTGGGCGGGCTCGCCGTGAAAGAGTGGCTGCTGGCCCACGAGGGCCACAGACTGGG
CAAGCCTGGGCTGGGTGGTAGCGGTAGCGGTAGCGGTGGAGGTGGAAGCAGCAACAAGATTTTGGTGAAG
CAGTCGCCCATGCTTGTAGCGTACGACAATGCGGTCAACCTTAGCTGCAAGTATTCCTACAATCTCTTCT
CAAGGGAGTTCCGGGCATCCCTTCACAAAGGACTGGATAGTGCTGTGGAAGTCTGTGTTGTATATGGGAA
TTACTCCCAGCAGCTTCAGGTTTACTCAAAAACGGGGTTCAACTGTGATGGGAAATTGGGCAATGAATCA
GTGACATTCTACCTCCAGAATTTGTATGTTAACCAAACAGATATTTACTTCTGCAAAATTGAAGTTAGCG
GCGGCGGCCTAGACAATGAGAAGAGCAATGGAACCATTATCCATGTGAAAGGGAAACACCTTTGTCCAAG
TCCCCTATTTCCCGGACCTTCTAAGCCCTTTTGGGTGCTGGTGGTGGTTGGTGGAGTCCTGGCTTGCTAT
AGCTTGCTAGTAACAGTGGCCTTTATTATTTTCTGGGTGAGGAGTAAGAGGAGCAGGCTCCTGCACAGTG
ACTACATGAACATGACTCCCCGCCGCCCCGGGCCCACCCGCAAGCATTACCAGCCCTATGCCCCACCACG
CGACTTCGCAGCCTATCGCTCCTAAGCGACTCTAGAGTCGACCTGCAGGCATGCAAGCTTGATATCAAGC
TTATCGATAATCAACCTCTGGATTACAAAATTTGTGAAAGATTGACTGGTATTCTTAACTATGTTGCTCC
TTTTACGCTATGTGGATACGCTGCTTTAATGCCTTTGTATCATGCTATTGCTTCCCGTATGGCTTTCATT
TTCTCCTCCTTGTATAAATCCTGGTTGCTGTCTCTTTATGAGGAGTTGTGGCCCGTTGTCAGGCAACGTG
GCGTGGTGTGCACTGTGTTTGCTGACGCAACCCCCACTGGTTGGGGCATTGCCACCACCTGTCAGCTCCT
TTCCGGGACTTTCGCTTTCCCCCTCCCTATTGCCACGGCGGAACTCATCGCCGCCTGCCTTGCCCGCTGC
TGGACAGGGGCTCGGCTGTTGGGCACTGACAATTCCGTGGTGTTGTCGGGGAAATCATCGTCCTTTCCTT
GGCTGCTCGCCTGTGTTGCCACCTGGATTCTGCGCGGGACGTCCTTCTGCTACGTCCCTTCGGCCCTCAA
TCCAGCGGACCTTCCTTCCCGCGGCCTGCTGCCGGCTCTGCGGCCTCTTCCGCGTCTTCGCCTTCGCCCT
CAGACGAGTCGGATCTCCCTTTGGGCCGCCTCCCCGCAT
Features (pLannotate 1.2.2; 35 found; start..end, strand, type, name):
     38..106     +  CDS            nef (fragment): NEF_HV1Z2 - Experimental evidence at protein level: Swiss-Prot protein existence level 1. Extracellular Nef protein targets CD4(+) T-lymphocytes for apoptosis by interacting with CXCR4 surface receptors. From Human immunodeficiency virus type 1 group M subtype D (isolate Z2/CDC-Z34) (HIV-1).
    108..341     +  LTR            3' LTR (ΔU3): self-inactivating 3' long terminal repeat (LTR) from HIV-1
    366..384     -  promoter       SP6 promoter: promoter for bacteriophage SP6 RNA polymerase
    612..891     +  CDS            TcR (fragment): tetracycline efflux protein; tet; confers resistance to tetracycline
    892..940     -  misc_feature   bom (fragment): basis of mobility region from pBR322
   1042..1077    -  CDS            rop (fragment): Rop protein, which maintains plasmids at low copy number; rop
   1172..1276    +  promoter       AmpR promoter: bla
   1277..2137    +  CDS            AmpR: β-lactamase; bla; confers resistance to ampicillin, carbenicillin, and related antibiotics
   2308..2896    +  rep_origin     ori: high-copy-number ColE1/pMB1/pBR322/pUC origin of replication
   3079..3135    +  CDS            lacI (fragment): lac repressor; lacI; The lac repressor binds to the lac operator to inhibit transcription in E. coli. This inhibition can be relieved by adding lactose or isopropyl-β-D-thiogalactopyranoside (IPTG).
   3142..3471    +  promoter       SV40 promoter: SV40 enhancer and early promoter
   3671..3790    +  CDS            gpt (fragment): XGPT_ECOLI - Also known as gpp, gxu. Experimental evidence at protein level: Swiss-Prot protein existence level 1. Purine salvage pathway enzyme that catalyzes the transfer of the ribosyl-5-phosphate group from 5-phospho-alpha-D-ribose 1- diphosphate (PRPP) to the N9 position of the 6-oxopurines guanine and xanthine to form the corresponding ribonucleotides GMP (guanosine 5'- monophosphate) and XMP (xanthosine 5'-monophosphate), with the release of PPi. To a lesser extent, also acts on hypoxanthine (PubMed:9100006, PubMed:3886014). Does not ribophosphorylate adenine (PubMed:3886014). From Esch
   3790..4125    +  CDS            gpt (fragment): XGPT_ECOLI - Also known as gpp, gxu. Experimental evidence at protein level: Swiss-Prot protein existence level 1. Purine salvage pathway enzyme that catalyzes the transfer of the ribosyl-5-phosphate group from 5-phospho-alpha-D-ribose 1- diphosphate (PRPP) to the N9 position of the 6-oxopurines guanine and xanthine to form the corresponding ribonucleotides GMP (guanosine 5'- monophosphate) and XMP (xanthosine 5'-monophosphate), with the release of PPi. To a lesser extent, also acts on hypoxanthine (PubMed:9100006, PubMed:3886014). Does not ribophosphorylate adenine (PubMed:3886014). From Esch
   4220..4525    +  CDS            frsA (fragment): FRSA_ECOLI - Also known as yafA. Experimental evidence at protein level: Swiss-Prot protein existence level 1. Catalyzes the hydrolysis of esters (PubMed:15808744). Displays esterase activity toward pNP-butyrate (PubMed:15808744). May stimulate mixed-acid fermentation by acting as a fermentation/respiration switch that down-regulates respiration and up- regulates fermentation rates (PubMed:15169777). From Escherichia coli (strain K12).
   4529..4603    +  CDS            small t antigen (fragment): SV40 (simian virus 40) small t antigen
   4605..4670    +  intron         small t intron: SV40 (simian virus 40) small t antigen intron
   4800..4820    +  CDS            SV40 NLS: nuclear localization signal of SV40 (simian virus 40) large T antigen
   5139..5222    +  CDS            large T antigen (fragment): large T antigen from SV40 (simian virus 40)
   5245..5379    +  polyA_signal   SV40 poly(A) signal: SV40 polyadenylation signal
   5546..5875    +  CDS            nef (fragment): NEF_HV1BR - Experimental evidence at protein level: Swiss-Prot protein existence level 1. Extracellular Nef protein targets CD4(+) T-lymphocytes for apoptosis by interacting with CXCR4 surface receptors (PubMed:14990729). From Human immunodeficiency virus type 1 group M subtype B (isolate BRU/LAI) (HIV-1).
   5923..6180    +  LTR            5' LTR (truncated): truncated 5' long terminal repeat (LTR) from HIV-1
   6227..6352    +  misc_feature   HIV-1 Ψ: packaging signal of human immunodeficiency virus type 1
   6336..6674    +  CDS            HIV-1 gag (fragment): gag protein from human immunodeficiency virus 1; gag
   6849..7082    +  misc_feature   RRE: The Rev response element (RRE) of HIV-1 allows for Rev-dependent mRNA export from the nucleus to the cytoplasm.
   7459..7559    +  CDS            Rev (fragment): human immunodeficiency virus 1 (HIV-1) Rev protein; rev; enhances nuclear export of unspliced and incompletely spliced viral mRNAs
   7596..7713    +  misc_feature   cPPT/CTS: central polypurine tract and central termination sequence of HIV-1
   7750..7782    -  misc_feature   MCS (fragment): pBluescript multiple cloning site
   7866..8273    +  promoter       SFFV promoter: spleen focus-forming virus long terminal repeat (LTR) promoter
   8301..8363    +  CDS            CD28 (fragment): CD28_HUMAN - Experimental evidence at protein level: Swiss-Prot protein existence level 1. Involved in T-cell activation, the induction of cell proliferation and cytokine production and promotion of T-cell survival. Enhances the production of IL4 and IL10 in T-cells in conjunction with TCR/CD3 ligation and CD40L costimulation (PubMed:8617933). Isoform 3 enhances CD40L-mediated activation of NF-kappa-B and kinases MAPK8 and PAK2 in T-cells (PubMed:15067037). From Homo sapiens (Human).
   8361..8906    +  CDS            CLIP-tag™: human O6-alkylguanine-DNA-alkyltransferase variant that forms covalent bonds with benzylcytosine derivatives fast-reacting variant, optimized for mammalian expression
   8943..9542    +  CDS            CD28 (fragment): CD28_HUMAN - Experimental evidence at protein level: Swiss-Prot protein existence level 1. Involved in T-cell activation, the induction of cell proliferation and cytokine production and promotion of T-cell survival. Enhances the production of IL4 and IL10 in T-cells in conjunction with TCR/CD3 ligation and CD40L costimulation (PubMed:8617933). Isoform 3 enhances CD40L-mediated activation of NF-kappa-B and kinases MAPK8 and PAK2 in T-cells (PubMed:15067037). From Homo sapiens (Human).
   9550..9580    +  misc_feature   MCS (fragment): pUC18/19 multiple cloning site
   9581..9599    +  misc_feature   MCS (fragment): pBluescript multiple cloning site
   9599..10187   +  misc_feature   WPRE: woodchuck hepatitis virus posttranscriptional regulatory element
  10188..21      +  misc_feature   MCS (fragment) (across the origin): pBluescript multiple cloning site
