[The description below was written by a language model from this plasmid's Addgene catalogue record and pLannotate feature annotations shown in this document.]
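Description:
pHR-CLIP-CD28(SGGG) is a lentiviral transfer plasmid built on the pHR backbone for expressing a mutant, CLIP-tagged human CD28 in mammalian cells. It is propagated in E. coli through a high-copy ColE1/pUC-type origin and selected with ampicillin via the bla gene. The backbone also carries remnants of older vector lineages, including fragments of TcR, rop and bom, and an SV40 promoter–gpt–SV40 small t intron/poly(A) cassette that lies outside the packaged viral region. The viral portion comprises a truncated HIV-1 5' LTR, the Ψ packaging signal with a gag fragment, the Rev response element for Rev-dependent nuclear export, the cPPT/CTS element, and a self-inactivating ΔU3 3' LTR. Viral proteins would have to be supplied in trans from separate packaging and envelope plasmids, since only fragments of gag, rev and nef are annotated here.

The payload is driven by the SFFV LTR promoter, which is commonly chosen for strong expression in haematopoietic cells. The open reading frame begins with a short N-terminal CD28 fragment, presumably the native signal peptide. This is followed by the CLIP-tag, an alkylguanine-DNA alkyltransferase variant that reacts covalently with benzylcytosine substrates, and then the remainder of CD28. This arrangement should place the tag at the extracellular N-terminus of the mature receptor, where it can be labelled with fluorescent substrates. The record states that the MYPPPY motif is replaced by SGGG. MYPPPY is known as the B7 ligand-binding motif of CD28, so this variant presumably serves as a ligand-binding-deficient version. A WPRE downstream of the insert enhances transcript stability and expression. The associated work concerns cis-B7:CD28 interactions in T cell co-stimulation, consistent with use for stable transduction and imaging of CD28 in T cells.
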