Addgene plasmid #223607: pHR-CLIP-CD28(SGGG)
Purpose: Lentiviral expression of human CD28 (SGGG) with CLIP tag in mammalian cells
Depositing lab: Enfu Hui. Depositing organization: University of California, San Diego (UCSD). Publication: cis-B7:CD28 interactions at invaginated synaptic membranes provide CD28 co-stimulation and promote CD8(+) T cell function and anti-tumor immunity. Zhao Y, Caron C, Chan YY, Lee CK, Xu X, Zhang J, Masubuchi T, Wu C, Bui JD, Hui E. Immunity. 2023 Jun 13;56(6):1187-1203.e12. doi: 10.1016/j.immuni.2023.04.005. Epub 2023 May 8. PubMed 37160118.
Backbone
  Vector backbone: pHR
  Vector type: Lentiviral ; Mammalian Expression
Growth in bacteria
  Bacterial resistance: Ampicillin, 100 μg/mL
  Growth temperature: 37°C
  Growth strain: NEB Stable
  Copy number: High Copy
Gene/Insert
  Gene/Insert name: CD28
  Species: H. sapiens (human)
  Mutation: MYPPPY mutated to SGGG
  Entrez Gene: CD28 (a.k.a. Tp44)
  Tag / fusion protein: CLIP (N terminal on insert)
  Cloning method: Gibson Cloning
  Sequencing primers: 5′ ccaatcagcctgcttctcgcttc; 3′ ccagaggttgattatcgataagc
Terms and licenses: Academic/Nonprofit Terms; Industry Terms: Not Available to Industry
Depositor comments: Plasmid lab code: L2629
How to cite: pHR-CLIP-CD28(SGGG) was a gift from Enfu Hui (Addgene plasmid # 223607 ; http://n2t.net/addgene:223607 ; RRID:Addgene_223607)
